>Addgene plasmid #145066 | pJT303_SNR52_sgRNA_Can1-3 | addgene full sequence | sequence record 305824 | Addgene NGS Result
TTGAGATCCTTTTTTTCTGCGCGTAATCTGCTGCTTGCAAACAAAAAAACCACCGCTACCAGCGGTGGTT
TGTTTGCCGGATCAAGAGCTACCAACTCTTTTTCCGAAGGTAACTGGCTTCAGCAGAGCGCAGATACCAA
ATACTGTTCTTCTAGTGTAGCCGTAGTTAGGCCACCACTTCAAGAACTCTGTAGCACCGCCTACATACCT
CGCTCTGCTAATCCTGTTACCAGTGGCTGCTGCCAGTGGCGATAAGTCGTGTCTTACCGGGTTGGACTCA
AGACGATAGTTACCGGATAAGGCGCAGCGGTCGGGCTGAACGGGGGGTTCGTGCACACAGCCCAGCTTGG
AGCGAACGACCTACACCGAACTGAGATACCTACAGCGTGAGCTATGAGAAAGCGCCACGCTTCCCGAAGG
GAGAAAGGCGGACAGGTATCCGGTAAGCGGCAGGGTCGGAACAGGAGAGCGCACGAGGGAGCTTCCAGGG
GGAAACGCCTGGTATCTTTATAGTCCTGTCGGGTTTCGCCACCTCTGACTTGAGCGTCGATTTTTGTGAT
GCTCGTCAGGGGGGCGGAGCCTATGGAAAAACGCCAGCAACGCGGCCTTTTTACGGTTCCTGGCCTTTTG
CTGGCCTTTTGCTCACATGTTCTTTCCTGCGTTATCCCCTGATTCTGTGGATAACCGTATTACCGCCTTT
GAGTGAGCTGATACCGCTCGCCGCAGCCGAACGACCGAGCGCAGCGAGTCAGTGAGCGAGGAAGCGGAAG
AGCGCCCAATACGCAAACCGCCTCTCCCCGCGCGTTGGCCGATTCATTAATGCAGCTGGCACGACAGGTT
TCCCGACTGGAAAGCGGGCAGTGAGCGCAACGCAATTAATGTGAGTTAGCTCACTCATTAGGCACCCCAG
GCTTTACACTTTATGCTTCCGGCTCGTATGTTGTGTGGAATTGTGAGCGGATAACAATTTCACACAGGAA
ACAGCTATGACCATGATTACGCCAAGCGCGCAATTAACCCTCACTAAAGGGAACAAAAGCTGGAGCTTCT
TTGAAAAGATAATGTATGATTATGCTTTCACTCATATTTATACAGAAACTTGATGTTTTCTTTCGAGTAT
ATACAAGGTGATTACATGTACGTTTGAAGTACAACTCTAGATTTTGTAGTGCCCTCTTGGGCTAGCGGTA
AAGGTGCGCATTTTTTCACACCCTACAATGTTCTGTTCAAAAGATTTTGGTCAAACGCTGTAGAAGTGAA
AGTTGGTGCGCATGTTTCGGCGTTCGAAACTTCTCCGCAGTGAAAGATAAATGATCGACGTCCAAAATTG
AATGACTGTTTTAGAGCTAGAAATAGCAAGTTAAAATAAGGCTAGTCCGTTATCAACTTGAAAAAGTGGC
ACCGAGTCGGTGGTGCTTTTTTTGTTTTTTATGTCTTCGAGTCATGTAATTAGTTATGTCACGCTTACGT
TCACGCCCTCCCCCCACATCCGCTCTAACCGAAAAGGAAGGAGTTAGACAACCTGAAGTCTAGGTCCCTA
TTTATTTTTTTATAGTTATGTTAGTATTAAGAACGTTATTTATATTTCAAATTTTTCTTTTTTTTCTGTA
CAGACGCGTGTACGCATGTAACATTATACTGAAAACCTTGCTTGAGAAGGTTTTGGGACGCTCGAAGGCT
TTAATTTGCGGCCGGTACCCAATTCGCCCTATAGTGAGTCGTATTACGCGCGCTCACTGGCCGTCGTTTT
ACAACGTCGTGACTGGGAAAACCCTGGCGTTACCCAACTTAATCGCCTTGCAGCACATCCCCCTTTCGCC
AGCTGGCGTAATAGCGAAGAGGCCCGCACCGATCGCCCTTCCCAACAGTTGCGCAGCCTGAATGGCGAAT
GG
[124 nt withheld, positions 1893-2016]
C
[91 nt withheld, positions 2018-2108]
A
[49 nt withheld, positions 2110-2158]
CCTTTGACGTTGGAGTCCACGTTCTTT
[37 nt withheld, positions 2186-2222]
ACCCTATCTCGGTCTATTCTTTTGATTTATAAGGGATTTTGCCGATTTCGGCCTATTGGTTAAAAAATGA
GCTGATTTAACAAAAATTTAACGCGAATTTTAACAAAATATTAACGCTTACAATTTCCTGATGCGGTATT
TTCTCCTTACGCATCTGTGCGGTATTTCACACCGCATAGGGTAATAACTGATATAATTAAATTGAAGCTC
TAATTTGTGAGTTTAGTATACATGCATTTACTTATAATACAGTTTTTTAGTTTTGCTGGCCGCATCTTCT
CAAATATGCTTCCCAGCCTGCTTTTCTGTAACGTTCACCCTCTACCTTAGCATCCCTTCCCTTTGCAAAT
AGTCCTCTTCCAACAATAATAATGTCAGATCCTGTAGAGACCACATCATCCACGGTTCTATACTGTTGAC
CCAATGCGTCTCCCTTGTCATCTAAACCCACACCGGGTGTCATAATCAACCAATCGTAACCTTCATCTCT
TCCACCCATGTCTCTTTGAGCAATAAAGCCGATAACAAAATCTTTGTCGCTCTTCGCAATGTCAACAGTA
CCCTTAGTATATTCTCCAGTAGATAGGGAGCCCTTGCATGACAATTCTGCTAACATCAAAAGGCCTCTAG
GTTCCTTTGTTACTTCTTCTGCCGCCTGCTTCAAACCGCTAACAATACCTGGGCCCACCACACCGTGTGC
ATTCGTAATGTCTGCCCATTCTGCTATTCTGTATACACCCGCAGAGTACTGCAATTTGACTGTATTACCA
ATGTCAGCAAATTTTCTGTCTTCGAAGAGTAAAAAATTGTACTTGGCGGATAATGCCTTTAGCGGCTTAA
CTGTGCCCTCCATGGAAAAATCAGTCAAGATATCCACATGTGTTTTTAGTAAACAAATTTTGGGACCTAA
TGCTTCAACTAACTCCAGTAATTCCTTGGTGGTACGAACATCCAATGAAGCACACAAGTTTGTTTGCTTT
TCGTGCATGATATTAAATAGCTTGGCAGCAACAGGACTAGGATGAGTAGCAGCACGTTCCTTATATGTAG
CTTTCGACATGATTTATCTTCGTTTCCTGCAGGTTTTTGTTCTGTGCAGTTGGGTTAAGAATACTGGGCA
ATTTCATGTTTCTTCAACACTACATATGCGTATATATACCAATCTAAGTCTGTGCTCCTTCCTTCGTTCT
TCCTTCTGTTCGGAGATTACCGAATCAAAAAAATTTCAAGGAAACCGAAATCAAAAAAAAGAATAAAAAA
AAAATGATGAATTGAAAAGGTGGTATGGTGCACTCTCAGTACAATCTGCTCTGATGCCGCATAGTTAAGC
CAGCCCCGACACCCGCCAACACCCGCTGACGCGCCCTGACGGGCTTGTCTGCTCCCGGCATCCGCTTACA
GACAAGCTGTGACCGTCTCCGGGAGCTGCATGTGTCAGAGGTTTTCACCGTCATCACCGAAACGCGCGAG
ACGAAAGGGCCTCGTGATACGCCTATTTTTATAGGTTAATGTCATGATAATAATGGTTTCTTAGTATGAT
CCAATATCAAAGGAAATGATAGCATTGAAGGATGAGACTAATCCAATTGAGGAGTGGCAGCATATAGAAC
AGCTAAAGGGTAGTGCTGAAGGAAGCATACGATACCCCGCATGGAATGGGATAATATCACAGGAGGTACT
AGACTACCTTTCATCCTACATAAATAGACGCATATAAGTACGCATTTAAGCATAAACACGCACTATGCCG
TTCTTCTCATGTATATATATATACAGGCAACACGCAGATATAGGTGCGACGTGAACAGTGAGCTGTATGT
GCGCAGCTCGCGTTGCATTTTCGGAAGCGCTCGTTTTCGGAAACGCTTTGAAGTTCCTATTCCGAAGTTC
CTATTCTCTAGAAAGTATAGGAACTTCAGAGCGCTTTTGAAAACCAAAAGCGCTCTGAAGACGCACTTTC
AAAAAACCAAAAACGCACCGGACTGTAACGAGCTACTAAAATATTGCGAATACCGCTTCCACAAACATTG
CTCAAAAGTATCTCTTTGCTATATATCTCTGTGCTATATCCCTATATAACCTACCCATCCACCTTTCGCT
CCTTGAACTTGCATCTAAACTCGACCTCTACATTTTTTATGTTTATCTCTAGTATTACTCTTTAGACAAA
AAAATTGTAGTAAGAACTATTCATAGAGTGAATCGAAAACAATACGAAAATGTAAACATTTCCTATACGT
AGTATATAGAGACAAAATAGAAGAAACCGTTCATAATTTTCTGACCAATGAAGAATCATCAACGCTATCA
CTTTCTGTTCACAAAGTATGCGCAATCCACATCGGTATAGAATATAATCGGGGATGCCTTTATCTTGAAA
AAATGCACCCGCAGCTTCGCTAGTAATCAGTAAACGCGGGAAGTGGAGTCAGGCTTTTTTTATGGAAGAG
AAAATAGACACCAAAGTAGCCTTCTTCTAACCTTAACGGACCTACAGTGCAAAAAGTTATCAAGAGACTG
CATTATAGAGCGCACAAAGGAGAAAAAAAGTAATCTAAGATGCTTTGTTAGAAAAATAGCGCTCTCGGGA
TGCATTTTTGTAGAACAAAAAAGAAGTATAGATTCTTTGTTGGTAAAATAGCGCTCTCGCGTTGCATTTC
TGTTCTGTAAAAATGCAGCTCAGATTCTTTGTTTGAAAAATTAGCGCTCTCGCGTTGCATTTTTGTTTTA
CAAAAATGAAGCACAGATTCTTCGTTGGTAAAATAGCGCTTTCGCGTTGCATTTCTGTTCTGTAAAAATG
CAGCTCAGATTCTTTGTTTGAAAAATTAGCGCTCTCGCGTTGCATTTTTGTTCTACAAAATGAAGCACAG
ATGCTTCGTTCAGGTGGCACTTTTCGGGGAAATGTGCGCGGAACCCCTATTTGTTTATTTTTCTAAATAC
ATTCAAATATGTATCCGCTCATGAGACAATAACCCTGATAAATGCTTCAATAATATTGAAAAAGGAAGAG
TATGAGTATTCAACATTTCCGTGTCGCCCTTATTCCCTTTTTTGCGGCATTTTGCCTTCCTGTTTTTGCT
CACCCAGAAACGCTGGTGAAAGTAAAAGATGCTGAAGATCAGTTGGGTGCACGAGTGGGTTACATCGAAC
TGGATCTCAACAGCGGTAAGATCCTTGAGAGTTTTCGCCCCGAAGAACGTTTTCCAATGATGAGCACTTT
TAAAGTTCTGCTATGTGGCGCGGTATTATCCCGTATTGACGCCGGGCAAGAGCAACTCGGTCGCCGCATA
CACTATTCTCAGAATGACTTGGTTGAGTACTCACCAGTCACAGAAAAGCATCTTACGGATGGCATGACAG
TAAGAGAATTATGCAGTGCTGCCATAACCATGAGTGATAACACTGCGGCCAACTTACTTCTGACAACGAT
CGGAGGACCGAAGGAGCTAACCGCTTTTTTGCACAACATGGGGGATCATGTAACTCGCCTTGATCGTTGG
GAACCGGAGCTGAATGAAGCCATACCAAACGACGAGCGTGACACCACGATGCCTGTAGCAATGGCAACAA
CGTTGCGCAAACTATTAACTGGCGAACTACTTACTCTAGCTTCCCGGCAACAATTAATAGACTGGATGGA
GGCGGATAAAGTTGCAGGACCACTTCTGCGCTCGGCCCTTCCGGCTGGCTGGTTTATTGCTGATAAATCT
GGAGCCGGTGAGCGTGGGTCTCGCGGTATCATTGCAGCACTGGGGCCAGATGGTAAGCCCTCCCGTATCG
TAGTTATCTACACGACGGGGAGTCAGGCAACTATGGATGAACGAAATAGACAGATCGCTGAGATAGGTGC
CTCACTGATTAAGCATTGGTAACTGTCAGACCAAGTTTACTCATATATACTTTAGATTGATTTAAAACTT
CATTTTTAATTTAAAAGGATCTAGGTGAAGATCCTTTTTGATAATCTCATGACCAAAATCCCTTAACGTG
AGTTTTCGTTCCACTGAGCGTCAGACCCCGTAGAAAAGATCAAAGGATCTTC
Features (pLannotate 1.2.2; 21 found; start..end, strand, type, name):
      1..589     +  rep_origin     ori: high-copy-number ColE1/pMB1/pBR322/pUC origin of replication
    772..864     +  CDS            lacI (fragment): lac repressor; lacI; The lac repressor binds to the lac operator to inhibit transcription in E. coli. This inhibition can be relieved by adding lactose or isopropyl-β-D-thiogalactopyranoside (IPTG).
    877..898     +  protein_bind   CAP binding site: CAP binding activates transcription in the presence of cAMP. E. coli catabolite activator protein
    913..943     +  promoter       lac promoter: promoter for the E. coli lac operon
    951..967     +  protein_bind   lac operator: The lac repressor binds to the lac operator to inhibit transcription in E. coli. This inhibition can be relieved by adding lactose or isopropyl-β-D-thiogalactopyranoside (IPTG). lac repressor encoded by lacI
   1012..1030    +  promoter       T3 promoter: promoter for bacteriophage T3 RNA polymerase
   1048..1316    +  promoter       SNR52 promoter: promoter for the S. cerevisiae small nucleolar RNA gene SNR52
   1338..1412    +  misc_RNA       gRNA scaffold: guide RNA scaffold for the Streptococcus pyogenes CRISPR/Cas9 system
   1417..1436    +  terminator     SUP4 terminator: transcription terminator for the S. cerevisiae SUP4 tRNA gene
   1488..1677    +  terminator     CYC1 terminator: S. cerevisiae CYC1; transcription terminator for CYC1
   1708..1726    -  promoter       T7 promoter: promoter for bacteriophage T7 RNA polymerase
   1734..1889    +  CDS            lacZα (fragment): LacZα fragment of β-galactosidase; lacZ fragment
   1893..2321    +  rep_origin     f1 ori (sequence partly withheld): f1 bacteriophage origin of replication; arrow indicates direction of (+) strand synthesis
   2349..2400    -  misc_feature   bom (fragment): basis of mobility region from pBR322
   2479..3282    -  CDS            URA3: orotidine-5'-phosphate decarboxylase, required for uracil biosynthesis; S. cerevisiae URA3; yeast auxotrophic marker, counterselectable with 5-fluoroorotic acid (5-FOA)
   3283..3498    -  promoter       URA3 promoter: S. cerevisiae URA3
   3506..3555    -  misc_feature   bom (fragment): basis of mobility region from pBR322
   3657..3692    -  CDS            rop (fragment): Rop protein, which maintains plasmids at low copy number; rop
   3760..5102    +  rep_origin     2μ ori: yeast 2μ plasmid origin of replication
   5129..5233    +  promoter       AmpR promoter: bla
   5234..6094    +  CDS            AmpR: β-lactamase; bla; confers resistance to ampicillin, carbenicillin, and related antibiotics
