[The description below was written by a language model from this plasmid's Addgene catalogue record and pLannotate feature annotations shown in this document.]
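Description:
pJT303_SNR52_sgRNA_Can1-3 is a yeast–E. coli shuttle plasmid of about 6.2–6.3 kb, built on the p426 backbone, that expresses a single guide RNA in Saccharomyces cerevisiae. In bacteria it replicates at high copy from a ColE1/pUC-type origin and is selected through the β-lactamase (AmpR) gene. In yeast the 2μ origin supports episomal multicopy maintenance. The URA3 gene, under its own promoter, provides uracil prototrophy as the selectable marker and can be counterselected with 5-fluoroorotic acid. An f1 origin and remnants of the lac promoter/operator and lacZα region remain from the parental cloning vector, and short lacI, rop and bom fragments are also annotated.

The payload is a compact guide RNA cassette inserted by Gibson cloning between the T3 and T7 promoter sites, which serve as sequencing primer sites. The promoter of the SNR52 small nucleolar RNA gene drives transcription of a 20-nucleotide spacer directed at the "Can1-3" site in the yeast CAN1 gene. The spacer is fused to the Streptococcus pyogenes Cas9 guide RNA scaffold and is followed by the SUP4 tRNA gene terminator. The backbone's CYC1 terminator lies just downstream. According to the record, this cassette is derived from an earlier p426-based SNR52p–gRNA–SUP4t design.

The plasmid encodes no Cas9 or deaminase, so the editing protein must be supplied from a separate construct. The associated work concerns engineering high-precision base editors for single-nucleotide replacement, and this guide presumably directs such editors, or Cas9 itself, to the CAN1 locus in yeast.
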