Addgene plasmid #145066: pJT303_SNR52_sgRNA_Can1-3
Purpose: Expresses sgRNA targeting Can1-3 site
Depositing lab: Ralph Bock. Depositing organization: Max Planck Institute of Molecular Plant Physiology. Publication: Engineering of high-precision base editors for site-specific single nucleotide replacement. Tan J, Zhang F, Karcher D, Bock R. Nat Commun. 2019 Jan 25;10(1):439. doi: 10.1038/s41467-018-08034-8. PubMed 30683865.
Backbone
  Vector backbone: p426
  Backbone size w/o insert (bp): 5500
  Total vector size (bp): 6200
  Vector type: Yeast Expression, CRISPR
  Selectable markers: URA3
Growth in bacteria
  Bacterial resistance: Ampicillin, 100 μg/mL
  Growth temperature: 37°C
  Growth strain: DH5alpha
  Copy number: High Copy
Gene/Insert
  Gene/Insert name: Can1-3 sgRNA (alt name: CAN1)
  gRNA/shRNA sequence: ACGTCCAAAATTGAATGACT
  Species: S. cerevisiae (budding yeast)
  Promoter: SNR52
  Cloning method: Gibson Cloning
  Sequencing primers: 5′ T3 promoter; 3′ T7 promoter
Resource information
  A portion of this plasmid was derived from a plasmid made by: The gRNA expression cassette is based on p426-SNR52p-gRNA.CAN1.Y-SUP4t (#43803) from the Church lab.
Terms and licenses: Academic/Nonprofit Terms; Industry Terms: Not Available to Industry
How to cite: pJT303_SNR52_sgRNA_Can1-3 was a gift from Ralph Bock (Addgene plasmid # 145066 ; http://n2t.net/addgene:145066 ; RRID:Addgene_145066)
